Addgene plasmid #23725: pDONR223-ARAF
Depositing lab: William Hahn & David Root. Depositing organization: Dana-Farber Cancer Institute. Publication: COT drives resistance to RAF inhibition through MAP kinase pathway reactivation. Johannessen CM, Boehm JS, Kim SY, Thomas SR, Wardwell L, Johnson LA, Emery CM, Stransky N, Cogdill AP, Barretina J, Caponigro G, Hieronymus H, Murray RR, Salehi-Ashtiani K, Hill DE, Vidal M, Zhao JJ, Yang X, Alkan O, Kim S, Harris JL, Wilson CJ, Myer VE, Finan PM, Root DE, Roberts TM, Golub T, Flaherty KT, Dummer R, Weber BL, Sellers WR, Schlegel R, Wargo JA, Hahn WC, Garraway LA. Nature. 2010 Dec 16;468(7326):968-72. doi: 10.1038/nature09627 PubMed 21107320.
Backbone
  Vector backbone: pDONR223
  Backbone manufacturer: Invitrogen
  Backbone size w/o insert (bp): 5005
  Vector type: Gateway Donor vector
Growth in bacteria
  Bacterial resistance: Spectinomycin, 50 μg/mL
  Growth temperature: 37°C
  Growth strain: DH5alpha
  Copy number: High Copy
Gene/Insert
  Gene/Insert name: ARAF (alt name: v-raf murine sarcoma 3611 viral oncogene homolog 1)
  Species: H. sapiens (human)
  Insert size (bp): 1821
  Entrez Gene: ARAF (a.k.a. A-RAF, ARAF1, PKS2, RAFA1)
  Cloning method: Gateway Cloning
  Sequencing primers: 5′ M13pUC-fwd; 3′ M13rev
Terms and licenses: Academic/Nonprofit Terms; Industry Terms: Not Available to Industry
Depositor comments: The ORF has no Stop codon. This design enables easy recombination into a destination vector to add an epitope tag of choice and Stop codon to the ORF. Do NOT use this plasmid directly for transfections. A set of 4 custom lentiviral vectors is available ( pLX301 (http://www.addgene.org/25895/) , pLX302 (http://www.addgene.org/25896/) , pLX303 (http://www.addgene.org/25897/) , pLX304 (http://www.addgene.org/25890/) ) to be used to express these ORFs in mammalian cells. These plasmids are not included in the kit and must be ordered separately.
How to cite: pDONR223-ARAF was a gift from William Hahn & David Root (Addgene plasmid # 23725 ; http://n2t.net/addgene:23725 ; RRID:Addgene_23725)
