[The description below was written by a language model from this plasmid's Addgene catalogue record.]
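Description:
pDONR223-ARAF is a Gateway entry clone built on the Invitrogen pDONR223 donor backbone (about 5 kb without insert) that carries the human ARAF open reading frame, an insert of roughly 1.8 kb. ARAF encodes A-RAF, a serine/threonine kinase of the RAF family that signals through the MAP kinase pathway. The plasmid is maintained in E. coli as a high-copy replicon under spectinomycin selection. The record provides no feature table, so the origin of replication and the exact recombination sites flanking the insert are not itemised. As a product of Gateway cloning into a donor vector, the ORF would be expected to sit between attL-type sites that permit LR recombination into destination vectors. M13 forward and reverse primer sites on either side of the insert are used for sequence verification.

The ORF was deliberately cloned without a stop codon. After transfer into a destination vector, it can therefore be read through in frame into a C-terminal epitope tag and stop codon supplied by that vector. The donor backbone is a shuttle for the coding sequence, and no promoter driving ARAF expression is stated in the record. The depositors explicitly note that it should not be transfected directly. Instead, they point to a companion set of lentiviral Gateway destination vectors (the pLX301–pLX304 series), obtained separately, for expressing the ORF in mammalian cells. The clone belongs to a kit of ORFs, and the associated publication concerns resistance to RAF inhibition through reactivation of MAP kinase signalling.
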