>Addgene plasmid #23725 | pDONR223-ARAF | depositor partial sequence | sequence record 10924 | Author sequence
[1818 nt withheld, positions 1-1818]
TAG
