>Addgene plasmid #23725 | pDONR223-ARAF | addgene partial sequence | sequence record 29483 | 23725 with M13pUc-fwd
TAATGATTTTATTTTGACTGATAGTGACCTGTTCGTTGCAACAAATTGATGAGCAATGCTTTTTTATAAT
GCCAACTTTGTACAAAAAAGTTGGC
[584 nt withheld, positions 96-679]
